>Addgene plasmid #81710 | pDONR223_BRAF_p.G466V | addgene full sequence | sequence record 168669 | Addgene NGS Result
TAGAAAAGATCAAAGGATCTTCTTGAGATCCTTTTTTTCTGCGCGTAATCTGCTGCTTGCAAACAAAAAA
ACCACCGCTACCAGCGGTGGTTTGTTTGCCGGATCAAGAGCTACCAACTCTTTTTCCGAAGGTAACTGGC
TTCAGCAGAGCGCAGATACCAAATACTGTTCTTCTAGTGTAGCCGTAGTTAGGCCACCACTTCAAGAACT
CTGTAGCACCGCCTACATACCTCGCTCTGCTAATCCTGTTACCAGTGGCTGCTGCCAGTGGCGATAAGTC
GTGTCTTACCGGGTTGGACTCAAGACGATAGTTACCGGATAAGGCGCAGCGGTCGGGCTGAACGGGGGGT
TCGTGCACACAGCCCAGCTTGGAGCGAACGACCTACACCGAACTGAGATACCTACAGCGTGAGCTATGAG
AAAGCGCCACGCTTCCCGAAGGGAGAAAGGCGGACAGGTATCCGGTAAGCGGCAGGGTCGGAACAGGAGA
GCGCACGAGGGAGCTTCCAGGGGGAAACGCCTGGTATCTTTATAGTCCTGTCGGGTTTCGCCACCTCTGA
CTTGAGCGTCGATTTTTGTGATGCTCGTCAGGGGGGCGGAGCCTATGGAAAAACGCCAGCAACGCGGCCT
TTTTACGGTTCCTGGCCTTTTGCTGGCCTTTTGCTCACATGTTCTTTCCTGCGTTATCCCCTGATTCTGT
GGATAACCGTATTACCGCCTTTGAGTGAGCTGATACCGCTCGCCGCAGCCGAACGACCGAGCGCAGCGAG
TCAGTGAGCGAGGAAGCGGAAGAGCGCCCAATACGCAAACCGCCTCTCCCCGCGCGTTGGCCGATTCATT
AATGCAGCTGGCACGACAGGTTTCCCGACTGGAAAGCGGGCAGTGAGCGCAACGCAATTAATACGCGTAC
CGCTAGCCAGGAAGAGTTTGTAGAAACGCAAAAAGGCCATCCGTCAGGATGGCCTTCTGCTTAGTTTGAT
GCCTGGCAGTTTATGGCGGGCGTCCTGCCCGCCACCCTCCGGGCCGTTGCTTCACAACGTTCAAATCCGC
TCCCGGCGGATTTGTCCTACTCAGGAGAGCGTTCACCGACAAACAACAGATAAAACGAAAGGCCCAGTCT
TCCGACTGAGCCTTTCGTTTTATTTGATGCCTGGCAGTTCCCTACTCTCGCGTTAACGCTAGCATGGATG
TTTTCCCAGTCACGACGTTGTAAAACGACGGCCAGTCTTAAGCTCGGGCCCCAAATAATGATTTTATTTT
GACTGATAGTGACCTGTTCGTTGCAACAAATTGATGAGCAATGCTTTTTTATAATGCCAACTTTGTACAA
AAAAGTTGGCACCATGGCGGCGCTGAGCGGTGGCGGTGGTGGCGGCGCGGAGCCGGGCCAGGCTCTGTTC
AACGGGGACATGGAGCCCGAGGCCGGCGCCGGCGCCGGCGCCGCGGCCTCTTCGGCTGCGGACCCTGCCA
TTCCGGAGGAGGTGTGGAATATCAAACAAATGATTAAGTTGACACAGGAACATATAGAGGCCCTATTGGA
CAAATTTGGTGGGGAGCATAATCCACCATCAATATATCTGGAGGCCTATGAAGAATACACCAGCAAGCTA
GATGCACTCCAACAAAGAGAACAACAGTTATTGGAATCTCTGGGGAACGGAACTGATTTTTCTGTTTCTA
GCTCTGCATCAATGGATACCGTTACATCTTCTTCCTCTTCTAGCCTTTCAGTGCTACCTTCATCTCTTTC
AGTTTTTCAAAATCCCACAGATGTGGCACGGAGCAACCCCAAGTCACCACAAAAACCTATCGTTAGAGTC
TTCCTGCCCAACAAACAGAGGACAGTGGTACCTGCAAGGTGTGGAGTTACAGTCCGAGACAGTCTAAAGA
AAGCACTGATGATGAGAGGTCTAATCCCAGAGTGCTGTGCTGTTTACAGAATTCAGGATGGAGAGAAGAA
ACCAATTGGTTGGGACACTGATATTTCCTGGCTTACTGGAGAAGAATTGCATGTGGAAGTGTTGGAGAAT
GTTCCACTTACAACACACAACTTTGTACGAAAAACGTTTTTCACCTTAGCATTTTGTGACTTTTGTCGAA
AGCTGCTTTTCCAGGGTTTCCGCTGTCAAACATGTGGTTATAAATTTCACCAGCGTTGTAGTACAGAAGT
TCCACTGATGTGTGTTAATTATGACCAACTTGATTTGCTGTTTGTCTCCAAGTTCTTTGAACACCACCCA
ATACCACAGGAAGAGGCGTCCTTAGCAGAGACTGCCCTAACATCTGGATCATCCCCTTCCGCACCCGCCT
CGGACTCTATTGGGCCCCAAATTCTCACCAGTCCGTCTCCTTCAAAATCCATTCCAATTCCACAGCCCTT
CCGACCAGCAGATGAAGATCATCGAAATCAATTTGGGCAACGAGACCGATCCTCATCAGCTCCCAATGTG
CATATAAACACAATAGAACCTGTCAATATTGATGACTTGATTAGAGACCAAGGATTTCGTGGTGATGGAG
GATCAACCACAGGTTTGTCTGCTACCCCCCCTGCCTCATTACCTGGCTCACTAACTAACGTGAAAGCCTT
ACAGAAATCTCCAGGACCTCAGCGAGAAAGGAAGTCATCTTCATCCTCAGAAGACAGGAATCGAATGAAA
ACACTTGGTAGACGGGACTCGAGTGATGATTGGGAGATTCCTGATGGGCAGATTACAGTGGGACAAAGAA
TTGGATCTGTATCATTTGGAACAGTCTACAAGGGAAAGTGGCATGGTGATGTGGCAGTGAAAATGTTGAA
TGTGACAGCACCTACACCTCAGCAGTTACAAGCCTTCAAAAATGAAGTAGGAGTACTCAGGAAAACACGA
CATGTGAATATCCTACTCTTCATGGGCTATTCCACAAAGCCACAACTGGCTATTGTTACCCAGTGGTGTG
AGGGCTCCAGCTTGTATCACCATCTCCATATCATTGAGACCAAATTTGAGATGATCAAACTTATAGATAT
TGCACGACAGACTGCACAGGGCATGGATTACTTACACGCCAAGTCAATCATCCACAGAGACCTCAAGAGT
AATAATATATTTCTTCATGAAGACCTCACAGTAAAAATAGGTGATTTTGGTCTAGCTACAGTGAAATCTC
GATGGAGTGGGTCCCATCAGTTTGAACAGTTGTCTGGATCCATTTTGTGGATGGCACCAGAAGTCATCAG
AATGCAAGATAAAAATCCATACAGCTTTCAGTCAGATGTATATGCATTTGGAATTGTTCTGTATGAATTG
ATGACTGGACAGTTACCTTATTCAAACATCAACAACAGGGACCAGATAATTTTTATGGTGGGACGAGGAT
ACCTGTCTCCAGATCTCAGTAAGGTACGGAGTAACTGTCCAAAAGCCATGAAGAGATTAATGGCAGAGTG
CCTCAAAAAGAAAAGAGATGAGAGACCACTCTTTCCCCAAATTCTCGCCTCTATTGAGCTGCTGGCCCGC
TCATTGCCAAAAATTCACCGCAGTGCATCAGAACCCTCCTTGAATCGGGCTGGTTTCCAAACAGAGGATT
TTAGTCTATATGCTTGTGCTTCTCCAAAAACACCCATCCAGGCAGGGGGATATGGTGCGTTTCCTGTCCA
CTGATTGCCAACTTTCTTGTACAAAGTTGGCATTATAAGAAAGCATTGCTTATCAATTTGTTGCAACGAA
CAGGTCACTATCAGTCAAAATAAAATCATTATTTGCCATCCAGCTGATATCCCCTATAGTGAGTCGTATT
ACATGGTCATAGCTGTTTCCTGGCAGCTCTGGCCCGTGTCTCAAAATCTCTGATGTTACATTGCACAAGA
TAAAAATATATCATCATGCCTCCTCTAGACCAGCCAGGACAGAAATGCCTCGACTTCGCTGCTACCCAAG
GTTGCCGGGTGACGCACACCGTGGAAACGGATGAAGGCACGAACCCAGTGGACATAAGCCTGTTCGGTTC
GTAAGCTGTAATGCAAGTAGCGTATGCGCTCACGCAACTGGTCCAGAACCTTGACCGAACGCAGCGGTGG
TAACGGCGCAGTGGCGGTTTTCATGGCTTGTTATGACTGTTTTTTTGGGGTACAGTCTATGCCTCGGGCA
TCCAAGCAGCAAGCGCGTTACGCCGTGGGTCGATGTTTGATGTTATGGAGCAGCAACGATGTTACGCAGC
AGGGCAGTCGCCCTAAAACAAAGTTAAACATTATGAGGGAAGCGGTGATCGCCGAAGTATCGACTCAACT
ATCAGAGGTAGTTGGCGTCATCGAGCGCCATCTCGAACCGACGTTGCTGGCCGTACATTTGTACGGCTCC
GCAGTGGATGGCGGCCTGAAGCCACACAGTGATATTGATTTGCTGGTTACGGTGACCGTAAGGCTTGATG
AAACAACGCGGCGAGCTTTGATCAACGACCTTTTGGAAACTTCGGCTTCCCCTGGAGAGAGCGAGATTCT
CCGCGCTGTAGAAGTCACCATTGTTGTGCACGACGACATCATTCCGTGGCGTTATCCAGCTAAGCGCGAA
CTGCAATTTGGAGAATGGCAGCGCAATGACATTCTTGCAGGTATCTTCGAGCCAGCCACGATCGACATTG
ATCTGGCTATCTTGCTGACAAAAGCAAGAGAACATAGCGTTGCCTTGGTAGGTCCAGCGGCGGAGGAACT
CTTTGATCCGGTTCCTGAACAGGATCTATTTGAGGCGCTAAATGAAACCTTAACGCTATGGAACTCGCCG
CCCGACTGGGCTGGCGATGAGCGAAATGTAGTGCTTACGTTGTCCCGCATTTGGTACAGCGCAGTAACCG
GCAAAATCGCGCCGAAGGATGTCGCTGCCGACTGGGCAATGGAGCGCCTGCCGGCCCAGTATCAGCCCGT
CATACTTGAAGCTAGACAGGCTTATCTTGGACAAGAAGAAGATCGCTTGGCCTCGCGCGCAGATCAGTTG
GAAGAATTTGTCCACTACGTGAAAGGCGAGATCACCAAGGTAGTCGGCAAATAACCCTCGAGCCACCCAT
GACCAAAATCCCTTAACGTGAGTTACGCGTCGTTCCACTGAGCGTCAGACCCCG
Features (pLannotate 1.2.2; 12 found; start..end, strand, type, name):
     23..611     +  rep_origin     ori: high-copy-number ColE1/pMB1/pBR322/pUC origin of replication
    794..886     +  CDS            lacI (fragment): lac repressor; lacI; The lac repressor binds to the lac operator to inhibit transcription in E. coli. This inhibition can be relieved by adding lactose or isopropyl-β-D-thiogalactopyranoside (IPTG).
    941..968     -  terminator     rrnB T2 terminator: transcription terminator T2 from the E. coli rrnB gene
   1100..1143    +  terminator     rrnB T1 terminator: Escherichia coli rrnB; transcription terminator T1 from the E. coli rrnB gene
   1190..1226    -  CDS            lacZα (fragment): LacZα fragment of β-galactosidase; lacZ fragment
   1243..1338    +  protein_bind   attL3: mutant version of attL; recombination site for the Gateway® LR reaction LR Clonase™
   1344..3641    +  CDS            BRAF: BRAF_HUMAN - Also known as BRAF1, RAFB1. Experimental evidence at protein level: Swiss-Prot protein existence level 1. Protein kinase involved in the transduction of mitogenic signals from the cell membrane to the nucleus (Probable). Phosphorylates MAP2K1, and thereby activates the MAP kinase signal transduction pathway (PubMed:21441910, PubMed:29433126). May play a role in the postsynaptic responses of hippocampal neurons (PubMed:1508179). From Homo sapiens (Human).
   3649..3744    -  protein_bind   attL3: mutant version of attL; recombination site for the Gateway® LR reaction LR Clonase™
   3763..3781    -  promoter       T7 promoter: promoter for bacteriophage T7 RNA polymerase
   3971..3994    +  promoter       Pc promoter (fragment): intI1 (promoter lies within the coding sequence); class 1 integron promoter
   4170..4226    +  CDS            GmR (fragment): gentamycin acetyltransferase; aacC1; confers resistance to gentamycin
   4233..5024    +  CDS            SmR: aminoglycoside adenylyltransferase (Murphy, 1985); aadA; confers resistance to spectinomycin and streptomycin
