[The description below was written by a language model from this plasmid's Addgene catalogue record and pLannotate feature annotations shown in this document.]
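Description:
pDONR223_BRAF_p.G466V is a Gateway entry clone built on the Invitrogen pDONR223 backbone and carrying the human BRAF open reading frame (reference transcript NM_004333.4) with the G466V missense substitution. It is propagated in E. coli from a high-copy ColE1/pUC-type origin and selected with spectinomycin through the aadA (SmR) aminoglycoside adenylyltransferase gene. That gene sits downstream of a fragment of the class 1 integron Pc promoter and a remnant of a gentamicin resistance gene. The sequenced plasmid is about 5.1 kb.

The roughly 2.3 kb BRAF coding sequence encodes the serine/threonine kinase that phosphorylates MAP2K1 and activates the MAP kinase pathway. It lies between two Gateway attL recombination sites in opposite orientations. The automated annotation labels both as attL3, although an entry clone would normally carry two distinct attL sites that impose directional transfer. The record lists no promoter for the insert, so the plasmid is a shuttle for the ORF rather than an expression construct. rrnB T1 and T2 terminators upstream insulate the cassette from read-through transcription. A T7 promoter lies beyond the downstream attL site, pointing back toward the insert. The short lacI and lacZα fragments are backbone remnants.

The depositor describes the clone as "closed", meaning a stop codon immediately follows the insert. After an LR reaction into a destination vector, the protein can therefore take N-terminal but not C-terminal fusions. The plasmid belongs to the Target Accelerator Plasmid Collection, a set of cancer-associated variant alleles made for systematic functional testing of rare mutations.
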