Addgene plasmid #81710: pDONR223_BRAF_p.G466V
Purpose: Gateway Donor vector containing BRAF, part of the Target Accelerator Plasmid Collection.
Depositing lab: Jesse Boehm & William Hahn & David Root. Depositing organization: Broad Institute. Publication: Systematic Functional Interrogation of Rare Cancer Variants Identifies Oncogenic Alleles. Kim E, Ilic N, Shrestha Y, Zou L, Kamburov A, Zhu C, Yang X, Lubonja R, Tran N, Nguyen C, Lawrence MS, Piccioni F, Bagul M, Doench JG, Chouinard CR, Wu X, Hogstrom L, Natoli T, Tamayo P, Horn H, Corsello SM, Lage K, Root DE, Subramanian A, Golub TR, Getz G, Boehm JS, Hahn WC. Cancer Discov. 2016 Jul;6(7):714-26. doi: 10.1158/2159-8290.CD-16-0160. Epub 2016 May 4. PubMed 27147599.
Backbone
  Vector backbone: pDONR223
  Backbone manufacturer: Invitrogen
  Backbone size w/o insert (bp): 2790
  Vector type: Gateway Entry vector
Growth in bacteria
  Bacterial resistance: Spectinomycin, 50 μg/mL
  Growth temperature: 37°C
  Growth strain: DH5alpha
  Copy number: High Copy
Gene/Insert
  Gene/Insert name: BRAF (alt name: NM_004333.4)
  Species: H. sapiens (human)
  Mutation: G466V
  Entrez Gene: BRAF (a.k.a. B-RAF1, B-raf, BRAF-1, BRAF1, NS7, RAFB1)
  Promoter: None
  Cloning method: Gateway Cloning
  Sequencing primers: 5′ M13pUC-fwd; 3′ M13-Rev
Terms and licenses: Academic/Nonprofit Terms; Industry Terms: Not Available to Industry
Depositor comments: Closed state: stop codon immediately follows insert
How to cite: pDONR223_BRAF_p.G466V was a gift from Jesse Boehm & William Hahn & David Root (Addgene plasmid # 81710 ; http://n2t.net/addgene:81710 ; RRID:Addgene_81710)
