>Addgene plasmid #81710 | pDONR223_BRAF_p.G466V | depositor partial sequence | sequence record 155029 | Insert sequence
ATGGCGGCGCTGAGCGGTGGCGGTGGTGGCGGCGCGGAGCCGGGCCAGGCTCTGTTCAACGGGGACATGG
AGCCCGAGGCCGGCGCCGGCGCCGGCGCCGCGGCCTCTTCGGCTGCGGACCCTGCCATTCCGGAGGAGGT
GTGGAATATCAAACAAATGATTAAGTTGACACAGGAACATATAGAGGCCCTATTGGACAAATTTGGTGGG
GAGCATAATCCACCATCAATATATCTGGAGGCCTATGAAGAATACACCAGCAAGCTAGATGCACTCCAAC
AAAGAGAACAACAGTTATTGGAATCTCTGGGGAACGGAACTGATTTTTCTGTTTCTAGCTCTGCATCAAT
GGATACCGTTACATCTTCTTCCTCTTCTAGCCTTTCAGTGCTACCTTCATCTCTTTCAGTTTTTCAAAAT
CCCACAGATGTGGCACGGAGCAACCCCAAGTCACCACAAAAACCTATCGTTAGAGTCTTCCTGCCCAACA
AACAGAGGACAGTGGTACCTGCAAGGTGTGGAGTTACAGTCCGAGACAGTCTAAAGAAAGCACTGATGAT
GAGAGGTCTAATCCCAGAGTGCTGTGCTGTTTACAGAATTCAGGATGGAGAGAAGAAACCAATTGGTTGG
GACACTGATATTTCCTGGCTTACTGGAGAAGAATTGCATGTGGAAGTGTTGGAGAATGTTCCACTTACAA
CACACAACTTTGTACGAAAAACGTTTTTCACCTTAGCATTTTGTGACTTTTGTCGAAAGCTGCTTTTCCA
GGGTTTCCGCTGTCAAACATGTGGTTATAAATTTCACCAGCGTTGTAGTACAGAAGTTCCACTGATGTGT
GTTAATTATGACCAACTTGATTTGCTGTTTGTCTCCAAGTTCTTTGAACACCACCCAATACCACAGGAAG
AGGCGTCCTTAGCAGAGACTGCCCTAACATCTGGATCATCCCCTTCCGCACCCGCCTCGGACTCTATTGG
GCCCCAAATTCTCACCAGTCCGTCTCCTTCAAAATCCATTCCAATTCCACAGCCCTTCCGACCAGCAGAT
GAAGATCATCGAAATCAATTTGGGCAACGAGACCGATCCTCATCAGCTCCCAATGTGCATATAAACACAA
TAGAACCTGTCAATATTGATGACTTGATTAGAGACCAAGGATTTCGTGGTGATGGAGGATCAACCACAGG
TTTGTCTGCTACCCCCCCTGCCTCATTACCTGGCTCACTAACTAACGTGAAAGCCTTACAGAAATCTCCA
GGACCTCAGCGAGAAAGGAAGTCATCTTCATCCTCAGAAGACAGGAATCGAATGAAAACACTTGGTAGAC
GGGACTCGAGTGATGATTGGGAGATTCCTGATGGGCAGATTACAGTGGGACAAAGAATTGGATCTGTATC
ATTTGGAACAGTCTACAAGGGAAAGTGGCATGGTGATGTGGCAGTGAAAATGTTGAATGTGACAGCACCT
ACACCTCAGCAGTTACAAGCCTTCAAAAATGAAGTAGGAGTACTCAGGAAAACACGACATGTGAATATCC
TACTCTTCATGGGCTATTCCACAAAGCCACAACTGGCTATTGTTACCCAGTGGTGTGAGGGCTCCAGCTT
GTATCACCATCTCCATATCATTGAGACCAAATTTGAGATGATCAAACTTATAGATATTGCACGACAGACT
GCACAGGGCATGGATTACTTACACGCCAAGTCAATCATCCACAGAGACCTCAAGAGTAATAATATATTTC
TTCATGAAGACCTCACAGTAAAAATAGGTGATTTTGGTCTAGCTACAGTGAAATCTCGATGGAGTGGGTC
CCATCAGTTTGAACAGTTGTCTGGATCCATTTTGTGGATGGCACCAGAAGTCATCAGAATGCAAGATAAA
AATCCATACAGCTTTCAGTCAGATGTATATGCATTTGGAATTGTTCTGTATGAATTGATGACTGGACAGT
TACCTTATTCAAACATCAACAACAGGGACCAGATAATTTTTATGGTGGGACGAGGATACCTGTCTCCAGA
TCTCAGTAAGGTACGGAGTAACTGTCCAAAAGCCATGAAGAGATTAATGGCAGAGTGCCTCAAAAAGAAA
AGAGATGAGAGACCACTCTTTCCCCAAATTCTCGCCTCTATTGAGCTGCTGGCCCGCTCATTGCCAAAAA
TTCACCGCAGTGCATCAGAACCCTCCTTGAATCGGGCTGGTTTCCAAACAGAGGATTTTAGTCTATATGC
TTGTGCTTCTCCAAAAACACCCATCCAGGCAGGGGGATATGGTGCGTTTCCTGTCCAC
